Addgene plasmid #28253: pET-CSE4.2
Depositing lab: Yawen Bai. Publication: Structural basis for recognition of centromere histone variant CenH3 by the chaperone Scm3. Zhou Z, Feng H, Zhou BR, Ghirlando R, Hu K, Zwolak A, Miller Jenkins LM, Xiao H, Tjandra N, Wu C, Bai Y. Nature. 2011 Apr 14. 472(7342):234-7. 10.1038/nature09854 PubMed 21412236.
Backbone
  Vector backbone: pET42+b
  Backbone size w/o insert (bp): 6000
  Vector type: Bacterial Expression
Growth in bacteria
  Bacterial resistance: Kanamycin, 50 μg/mL
  Growth temperature: 37°C
  Growth strain: DH5alpha
  Growth instructions: Plasmid is provided in DH5a cells. BL21-CodonPlus (DE3)-RILP Competent Cells from Agilent are recommended for expression.
  Copy number: High Copy
Gene/Insert
  Gene/Insert name: CSE4 150-228 (alt name: CSE4.2)
  Species: S. cerevisiae (budding yeast)
  Insert size (bp): 400
  Tag / fusion protein: His (N terminal on insert)
  Cloning method: Restriction Enzyme; 5′ cloning site NdeI (not destroyed); 3′ cloning site BamHI (not destroyed)
  Sequencing primers: 5′ T7 pro; 3′ T7 ter
Terms and licenses: Academic/Nonprofit Terms; Industry Terms: Not Available to Industry
How to cite: pET-CSE4.2 was a gift from Yawen Bai (Addgene plasmid # 28253)
