[The description below was written by a language model from this plasmid's Addgene catalogue record.]
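Description:
pET-CSE4.2 is a bacterial expression plasmid built on the pET42b backbone (about 6 kb without insert), carrying a fragment of the budding yeast gene CSE4. It confers kanamycin resistance and is listed as high copy. The record gives no feature table, so the backbone elements are not itemised. However, the listed sequencing primers (T7 promoter and T7 terminator) are consistent with the standard pET arrangement, in which the insert sits between a T7 promoter and T7 terminator. Transcription in this arrangement depends on T7 RNA polymerase supplied by a DE3 lysogen host. The record accordingly distinguishes a cloning strain used for propagation from a BL21(DE3)-type, codon-supplemented strain recommended for protein production.

The insert, roughly 400 bp, encodes residues 150–228 of Cse4, the Saccharomyces cerevisiae centromere-specific histone H3 variant (CenH3). It carries a His tag at the N terminus, which allows purification by metal-affinity chromatography. The fragment was cloned between NdeI and BamHI, and both sites are retained. In pET42 vectors, cloning at NdeI normally replaces the upstream GST fusion partner, but the record does not say this explicitly, nor does it state whether a protease cleavage site follows the tag.

The associated publication concerns the structural basis for recognition of CenH3 by the chaperone Scm3. The construct is therefore most plausibly used to produce this recombinant Cse4 fragment in E. coli for structural and biophysical studies of the Cse4–Scm3 interaction, although the record does not state the specific experimental use.
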