>Addgene plasmid #28253 | pET-CSE4.2 | depositor partial sequence | sequence record 13378 | Author sequence
CATATGCACCACCACCACCACCACAAGAAATTATTAATCTCCAAAATTCCATTTGCAAGGCTAGTGAAAG
AAGTTACAGACGAGTTTACAACTAAAGATCAGGATTTACGTTGGCAGTCAATGGCGATTATGGCGTTACA
GGAAGCAAGCGAAGCGTATCTGGTAGGATTATTGGAACATACAAACCTCTTGGCGCTGCATGCAAAAAGA
ATTACTATAATGAAGAAAGACATGCAACTAGCAAGAAGAATCAGGGGACAGTTTTAATAAGGATCC
