>Addgene plasmid #28253 | pET-CSE4.2 | addgene partial sequence | sequence record 35513 | 28253 with T7
ATTTTGTTTAACTTTAAGAAGGAGATATACATATGCACCACCACCACCACCACAAGAAATTATTAATCTC
CAAAATTCCATTTGCAAGGCTAGTGAAAGAAGTTACAGACGAGTTTACAACTAAAGATCAGGATTTACGT
TGGCAGTCAATGGCGATTATGGCGTTACAGGAAGCAAGCGAAGCGTATCTGGTAGGATTATTGGAACATA
CAAACCTCTTGGCGCTGCATGCAAAAAGAATTACTATAATGAAGAAAGACATGCAACTAGCAAGAAGAAT
CAGGGGACAGTTTTAATAAGGATCCACTAGTAACGGCCGCCAGTGTGCTGGAATTCTGTACAGGCCTTGG
CGCGCCTGCAGGCGAGCTCCGTCGACAAGCTTGCGGCCGCACTCGAGCACCACCACCACCACCACCACCA
CTAATTGATTAATACCTAGGCTGCTAAACAAAGCCCGAAAGGAAGCTGAGTTGGCTGCTGCCACCGCTGA
GCAATAACTAGCATAACCCCTTGGGGCCTCTAAACGGGTCTTGAGGGGTTTTTTGCTGAAAGGAGGAACT
ATATCCGGATTGGCGAATGGG
[124 nt withheld, positions 582-705]
C
[78 nt withheld, positions 707-784]
CAAAAAACTTGATTA
[49 nt withheld, positions 800-848]
CCTTTGACGTTGGAGTCCACGTTCTTTAATAGTGG
